>Addgene plasmid #229052 | pU6-PspCas13b-non-targeting (pJK5) | addgene full sequence | sequence record 455006 | Addgene NGS Result
TCTTCCGCTTCCTCGCTCACTGACTCGCTGCGCTCGGTCGTTCGGCTGCGGCGAGCGGTATCAGCTCACT
CAAAGGCGGTAATACGGTTATCCACAGAATCAGGGGATAACGCAGGAAAGAACATGTGAGCAAAAGGCCA
GCAAAAGGCCAGGAACCGTAAAAAGGCCGCGTTGCTGGCGTTTTTCCATAGGCTCCGCCCCCCTGACGAG
CATCACAAAAATCGACGCTCAAGTCAGAGGTGGCGAAACCCGACAGGACTATAAAGATACCAGGCGTTTC
CCCCTGGAAGCTCCCTCGTGCGCTCTCCTGTTCCGACCCTGCCGCTTACCGGATACCTGTCCGCCTTTCT
CCCTTCGGGAAGCGTGGCGCTTTCTCATAGCTCACGCTGTAGGTATCTCAGTTCGGTGTAGGTCGTTCGC
TCCAAGCTGGGCTGTGTGCACGAACCCCCCGTTCAGCCCGACCGCTGCGCCTTATCCGGTAACTATCGTC
TTGAGTCCAACCCGGTAAGACACGACTTATCGCCACTGGCAGCAGCCACTGGTAACAGGATTAGCAGAGC
GAGGTATGTAGGCGGTGCTACAGAGTTCTTGAAGTGGTGGCCTAACTACGGCTACACTAGAAGAACAGTA
TTTGGTATCTGCGCTCTGCTGAAGCCAGTTACCTTCGGAAAAAGAGTTGGTAGCTCTTGATCCGGCAAAC
AAACCACCGCTGGTAGCGGTGGTTTTTTTGTTTGCAAGCAGCAGATTACGCGCAGAAAAAAAGGATCTCA
AGAAGATCCTTTGATCTTTTCTACGGGGTCTGACGCTCAGTGGAACGAAAACTCACGTTAAGGGATTTTG
GTCATGAGATTATCAAAAAGGATCTTCACCTAGATCCTTTTAAATTAAAAATGAAGTTTTAAATCAATCT
AAAGTATATATGAGTAAACTTGGTCTGACAGTTACCAATGCTTAATCAGTGAGGCACCTATCTCAGCGAT
CTGTCTATTTCGTTCATCCATAGTTGCCTGACTCCCCGTCGTGTAGATAACTACGATACGGGAGGGCTTA
CCATCTGGCCCCAGTGCTGCAATGATACCGCGAGACCCACGCTCACCGGCTCCAGATTTATCAGCAATAA
ACCAGCCAGCCGGAAGGGCCGAGCGCAGAAGTGGTCCTGCAACTTTATCCGCCTCCATCCAGTCTATTAA
TTGTTGCCGGGAAGCTAGAGTAAGTAGTTCGCCAGTTAATAGTTTGCGCAACGTTGTTGCCATTGCTACA
GGCATCGTGGTGTCACGCTCGTCGTTTGGTATGGCTTCATTCAGCTCCGGTTCCCAACGATCAAGGCGAG
TTACATGATCCCCCATGTTGTGCAAAAAAGCGGTTAGCTCCTTCGGTCCTCCGATCGTTGTCAGAAGTAA
GTTGGCCGCAGTGTTATCACTCATGGTTATGGCAGCACTGCATAATTCTCTTACTGTCATGCCATCCGTA
AGATGCTTTTCTGTGACTGGTGAGTACTCAACCAAGTCATTCTGAGAATAGTGTATGCGGCGACCGAGTT
GCTCTTGCCCGGCGTCAATACGGGATAATACCGCGCCACATAGCAGAACTTTAAAAGTGCTCATCATTGG
AAAACGTTCTTCGGGGCGAAAACTCTCAAGGATCTTACCGCTGTTGAGATCCAGTTCGATGTAACCCACT
CGTGCACCCAACTGATCTTCAGCATCTTTTACTTTCACCAGCGTTTCTGGGTGAGCAAAAACAGGAAGGC
AAAATGCCGCAAAAAAGGGAATAAGGGCGACACGGAAATGTTGAATACTCATACTCTTCCTTTTTCAATA
TTATTGAAGCATTTATCAGGGTTATTGTCTCATGAGCGGATACATATTTGAATGTATTTAGAAAAATAAA
CAAATAGGGGTTCCGCGCACATTTCCCCGAAAAGTGCCACCTGACGTCTAAGAAACCATTATTATCATGA
CATTAACCTATAAAAATAGGCGTATCACGAGGCCCTTTCGTCTCGCGCGTTTCGGTGATGACGGTGAAAA
CCTCTGACACATGCAGCTCCCGGAGACGGTCACAGCTTGTCTGTAAGCGGATGCCGGGAGCAGACAAGCC
CGTCAGGGCGCGTCAGCGGGTGTTGGCGGGTGTCGGGGCTGGCTTAACTATGCGGCATCAGAGCAGATTG
TACTGAGAGTGCACCATATGCGGTGTGAAATACCGCACAGATGCGTAAGGAGAAAATACCGCATCAGGCG
CCATTCGCCATTCAGGCTGCGCAACTGTTGGGAAGGGCGATCGGTGCGGGCCTCTTCGCTATTACGCCAG
CTGGCGAAAGGGGGATGTGCTGCAAGGCGATTAAGTTGGGTAACGCCAGGGTTTTCCCAGTCACGACGTT
GTAAAACGACGGCCAGTGAATTCGAGGGCCTATTTCCCATGATTCCTTCATATTTGCATATACGATACAA
GGCTGTTAGAGAGATAATTGGAATTAATTTGACTGTAAACACAAAGATATTAGTACAAAATACGTGACGT
AGAAAGTAATAATTTCTTGGGTAGTTTGCAGTTTTAAAATTATGTTTTAAAATGGACTATCATATGCTTA
CCGTAACTTGAAAGTATTTCGATTTCTTGGCTTTATATATCTTGTGGAAAGGACGAAACACCGATGTCTT
CGATATTCAAGCGTCGGAAGACAAGTTGTGGAAGGTCCAGTTTTGAGGGGCTATTACAACTTTTTAAGCT
TGGCGTAATCATGGTCATAGCTGTTTCCTGTGTGAAATTGTTATCCGCTCACAATTCCACACAACATACG
AGCCGGAAGCATAAAGTGTAAAGCCTGGGGTGCCTAATGAGTGAGCTAACTCACATTAATTGCGTTGCGC
TCACTGCCCGCTTTCCAGTCGGGAAACCTGTCGTGCCAGCTGCATTAATGAATCGGCCAACGCGCGGGGA
GAGGCGGTTTGCGTATTGGGCGC
Features (pLannotate 1.2.2; 11 found; start..end, strand, type, name):
    183..771     -  rep_origin     ori: high-copy-number ColE1/pMB1/pBR322/pUC origin of replication
    942..1802    -  CDS            AmpR: β-lactamase; bla; confers resistance to ampicillin, carbenicillin, and related antibiotics
   1803..1907    -  promoter       AmpR promoter: bla
   2002..2037    +  CDS            rop (fragment): Rop protein, which maintains plasmids at low copy number; rop
   2139..2238    +  misc_feature   bom (fragment): basis of mobility region from pBR322
   2244..2401    -  CDS            lacZα (fragment): LacZα fragment of β-galactosidase; lacZ fragment
   2404..2644    +  promoter       U6 promoter: RNA polymerase III promoter for human U6 snRNA
   2768..2784    -  protein_bind   lac operator: The lac repressor binds to the lac operator to inhibit transcription in E. coli. This inhibition can be relieved by adding lactose or isopropyl-β-D-thiogalactopyranoside (IPTG). lac repressor encoded by lacI
   2792..2822    -  promoter       lac promoter: promoter for the E. coli lac operon
   2837..2858    -  protein_bind   CAP binding site: CAP binding activates transcription in the presence of cAMP. E. coli catabolite activator protein
   2871..2963    -  CDS            lacI (fragment): lac repressor; lacI; The lac repressor binds to the lac operator to inhibit transcription in E. coli. This inhibition can be relieved by adding lactose or isopropyl-β-D-thiogalactopyranoside (IPTG).
