[The description below was written by a language model from this plasmid's Addgene catalogue record and pLannotate feature annotations shown in this document.]
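Description:
pU6-PspCas13b-non-targeting (pJK5) is a small (about 3 kb) pUC19-based plasmid that serves as a cloning backbone for expressing CRISPR RNAs for the RNA-targeting nuclease PspCas13b in mammalian cells. It is propagated in E. coli through the high-copy ColE1/pUC origin and selected with ampicillin via the β-lactamase gene and its native promoter. The remaining annotated bacterial elements (fragments of lacZα, lacI, rop and bom, together with the lac promoter, lac operator and CAP binding site) are remnants of the pUC19 scaffold rather than functional parts of the payload. The crRNA cassette sits within the former lacZα/multiple cloning region.

The functional unit is a human U6 promoter, an RNA polymerase III promoter widely used to drive short, uncapped, non-polyadenylated transcripts such as guide RNAs. The stretch of roughly 120 nt between the U6 promoter and the lac elements is not annotated in the feature table. From the plasmid name and the depositor's notes, it presumably holds the spacer cloning site and the PspCas13b crRNA scaffold, but the record does not describe its layout. Spacers are inserted using BbsI, a type IIS enzyme that permits directional ligation of annealed oligonucleotides. The catalogue lists no insert. As the name indicates, the unmodified plasmid is a non-targeting version, which could plausibly act as a negative-control guide alongside targeting derivatives. No Cas13b coding sequence or mammalian selection marker is annotated, so the effector protein must be supplied from a separate construct. The plasmid was deposited in connection with work on crRNA design for RNA-targeting CRISPR-Cas systems.
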