Addgene plasmid #229052: pU6-PspCas13b-non-targeting (pJK5)
Purpose: (Empty Backbone) Cloning backbone for PspCas13b crRNA (U6 promoter)
Depositing lab: S Chul Kwon. Depositing organization: University of Hong Kong. Publication: Cytosolic CRISPR RNAs for efficient application of RNA-targeting CRISPR-Cas systems. Cheng ECK, Lam JKC, Kwon SC. EMBO Rep. 2025 Feb 26. doi: 10.1038/s44319-025-00399-4. PubMed 40011676.
Backbone
  Vector backbone: pUC19
  Vector type: Mammalian Expression, CRISPR
Growth in bacteria
  Bacterial resistance: Ampicillin, 100 μg/mL
  Growth temperature: 37°C
  Growth strain: DH5alpha
  Copy number: High Copy
Gene/Insert
  Gene/Insert name: None
Terms and licenses: Academic/Nonprofit Terms; Industry Terms: Not Available to Industry
Depositor comments: Use BbsI to insert the spacer sequence. Please visit https://doi.org/10.1101/2024.09.18.613662 for bioRxiv preprint.
How to cite: pU6-PspCas13b-non-targeting (pJK5) was a gift from S Chul Kwon (Addgene plasmid # 229052 ; http://n2t.net/addgene:229052 ; RRID:Addgene_229052)
